>Addgene plasmid #54738 | EBFP-C1 | addgene full sequence | sequence record 256475 | Addgene NGS Result
TTCCGCGTTACATAACTTACGGTAAATGGCCCGCCTGGCTGACCGCCCAACGACCCCCGCCCATTGACGT
CAATAATGACGTATGTTCCCATAGTAACGCCAATAGGGACTTTCCATTGACGTCAATGGGTGGAGTATTT
ACGGTAAACTGCCCACTTGGCAGTACATCAAGTGTATCATATGCCAAGTACGCCCCCTATTGACGTCAAT
GACGGTAAATGGCCCGCCTGGCATTATGCCCAGTACATGACCTTATGGGACTTTCCTACTTGGCAGTACA
TCTACGTATTAGTCATCGCTATTACCATGGTGATGCGGTTTTGGCAGTACATCAATGGGCGTGGATAGCG
GTTTGACTCACGGGGATTTCCAAGTCTCCACCCCATTGACGTCAATGGGAGTTTGTTTTGGCACCAAAAT
CAACGGGACTTTCCAAAATGTCGTAACAACTCCGCCCCATTGACGCAAATGGGCGGTAGGCGTGTACGGT
GGGAGGTCTATATAAGCAGAGCTGGTTTAGTGAACCGTCAGATCCGCTAGCGCTACCGGTCGCCACCATG
GTGAGCAAGGGCGAGGAGCTGTTCACCGGGGTGGTGCCCATCCTGGTCGAGCTGGACGGCGACGTAAACG
GCCACAAGTTCAGCGTGTCCGGCGAGGGCGAGGGCGATGCCACCTACGGCAAGCTGACCCTGAAGTTCAT
CTGCACCACCGGCAAGCTGCCCGTGCCCTGGCCCACCCTCGTGACCACCCTGACCCACGGCGTGCAGTGC
TTCAGCCGCTACCCCGACCACATGAAGCAGCACGACTTCTTCAAGTCCGCCATGCCCGAAGGCTACGTCC
AGGAGCGCACCATCTTCTTCAAGGACGACGGCAACTACAAGACCCGCGCCGAGGTGAAGTTCGAGGGCGA
CACCCTGGTGAACCGCATCGAGCTGAAGGGCATCGACTTCAAGGAGGACGGCAACATCCTGGGGCACAAG
CTGGAGTACAACTTCAACAGCCACAACGTCTATATCATGGCCGACAAGCAGAAGAACGGCATCAAGGTGA
ACTTCAAGATCCGCCACAACATCGAGGACGGCAGCGTGCAGCTCGCCGACCACTACCAGCAGAACACCCC
CATCGGCGACGGCCCCGTGCTGCTGCCCGACAACCACTACCTGAGCACCCAGTCCGCCCTGAGCAAAGAC
CCCAACGAGAAGCGCGATCACATGGTCCTGCTGGAGTTCGTGACCGCCGCCGGGATCACTCTCGGCATGG
ACGAGCTGTACAAGTCCGGACTCAGATCTCGAGCTCAAGCTTCGAATTCTGCAGTCGACGGTACCGCGGG
CCCGGGATCCACCGGATCTAGATAACTGATCATAATCAGCCATACCACATTTGTAGAGGTTTTACTTGCT
TTAAAAAACCTCCCACACCTCCCCCTGAACCTGAAACATAAAATGAATGCAATTGTTGTTGTTAACTTGT
TTATTGCAGCTTATAATGGTTACAAATAAAGCAATAGCATCACAAATTTCACAAATAAAGCATTTTTTTC
ACTGCATTCTAGTTGTGGTTTGTCCAAACTCATCAATGTATCTTAACGCGTAAATTGTAAGCGTTAATAT
TTTGTTAAAATTCGCGTTAAATTTTTGTTAAATCAGCTCATTTTTTAACCAATAGGCCGAAATCGGCAAA
ATCCCTTATAAATCAAAAGAATAGACCGAGATAGGGT
[37 nt withheld, positions 1718-1754]
AAAGAACGTGGACTCCAACGTCAAAGG
[49 nt withheld, positions 1782-1830]
T
[91 nt withheld, positions 1832-1922]
G
[124 nt withheld, positions 1924-2047]
CAGGTGGCACTTTTCGGGGAAATGTGCGCGGAACCCCTATTTGTTTATTTTTCTAAATACATTCAAATAT
GTATCCGCTCATGAGACAATAACCCTGATAAATGCTTCAATAATATTGAAAAAGGAAGAGTCCTGAGGCG
GAAAGAACCAGCTGTGGAATGTGTGTCAGTTAGGGTGTGGAAAGTCCCCAGGCTCCCCAGCAGGCAGAAG
TATGCAAAGCATGCATCTCAATTAGTCAGCAACCAGGTGTGGAAAGTCCCCAGGCTCCCCAGCAGGCAGA
AGTATGCAAAGCATGCATCTCAATTAGTCAGCAACCATAGTCCCGCCCCTAACTCCGCCCATCCCGCCCC
TAACTCCGCCCAGTTCCGCCCATTCTCCGCCCCATGGCTGACTAATTTTTTTTATTTATGCAGAGGCCGA
GGCCGCCTCGGCCTCTGAGCTATTCCAGAAGTAGTGAGGAGGCTTTTTTGGAGGCCTAGGCTTTTGCAAA
GATCGATCAAGAGACAGGATGAGGATCGTTTCGCATGATTGAACAAGATGGATTGCACGCAGGTTCTCCG
GCCGCTTGGGTGGAGAGGCTATTCGGCTATGACTGGGCACAACAGACAATCGGCTGCTCTGATGCCGCCG
TGTTCCGGCTGTCAGCGCAGGGGCGCCCGGTTCTTTTTGTCAAGACCGACCTGTCCGGTGCCCTGAATGA
ACTGCAAGACGAGGCAGCGCGGCTATCGTGGCTGGCCACGACGGGCGTTCCTTGCGCAGCTGTGCTCGAC
GTTGTCACTGAAGCGGGAAGGGACTGGCTGCTATTGGGCGAAGTGCCGGGGCAGGATCTCCTGTCATCTC
ACCTTGCTCCTGCCGAGAAAGTATCCATCATGGCTGATGCAATGCGGCGGCTGCATACGCTTGATCCGGC
TACCTGCCCATTCGACCACCAAGCGAAACATCGCATCGAGCGAGCACGTACTCGGATGGAAGCCGGTCTT
GTCGATCAGGATGATCTGGACGAAGAGCATCAGGGGCTCGCGCCAGCCGAACTGTTCGCCAGGCTCAAGG
CGAGCATGCCCGACGGCGAGGATCTCGTCGTGACCCATGGCGATGCCTGCTTGCCGAATATCATGGTGGA
AAATGGCCGCTTTTCTGGATTCATCGACTGTGGCCGGCTGGGTGTGGCGGACCGCTATCAGGACATAGCG
TTGGCTACCCGTGATATTGCTGAAGAGCTTGGCGGCGAATGGGCTGACCGCTTCCTCGTGCTTTACGGTA
TCGCCGCTCCCGATTCGCAGCGCATCGCCTTCTATCGCCTTCTTGACGAGTTCTTCTGAGCGGGACTCTG
GGGTTCGAAATGACCGACCAAGCGACGCCCAACCTGCCATCACGAGATTTCGATTCCACCGCCGCCTTCT
ATGAAAGGTTGGGCTTCGGAATCGTTTTCCGGGACGCCGGCTGGATGATCCTCCAGCGCGGGGATCTCAT
GCTGGAGTTCTTCGCCCACCCTAGGGGGAGGCTAACTGAAACACGGAAGGAGACAATACCGGAAGGAACC
CGCGCTATGACGGCAATAAAAAGACAGAATAAAACGCACGGTGTTGGGTCGTTTGTTCATAAACGCGGGG
TTCGGTCCCAGGGCTGGCACTCTGTCGATACCCCACCGAGACCCCATTGGGGCCAATACGCCCGCGTTTC
TTCCTTTTCCCCACCCCACCCCCCAAGTTCGGGTGAAGGCCCAGGGCTCGCAGCCAACGTCGGGGCGGCA
GGCCCTGCCATAGCCTCAGGTTACTCATATATACTTTAGATTGATTTAAAACTTCATTTTTAATTTAAAA
GGATCTAGGTGAAGATCCTTTTTGATAATCTCATGACCAAAATCCCTTAACGTGAGTTTTCGTTCCACTG
AGCGTCAGACCCCGTAGAAAAGATCAAAGGATCTTCTTGAGATCCTTTTTTTCTGCGCGTAATCTGCTGC
TTGCAAACAAAAAAACCACCGCTACCAGCGGTGGTTTGTTTGCCGGATCAAGAGCTACCAACTCTTTTTC
CGAAGGTAACTGGCTTCAGCAGAGCGCAGATACCAAATACTGTTCTTCTAGTGTAGCCGTAGTTAGGCCA
CCACTTCAAGAACTCTGTAGCACCGCCTACATACCTCGCTCTGCTAATCCTGTTACCAGTGGCTGCTGCC
AGTGGCGATAAGTCGTGTCTTACCGGGTTGGACTCAAGACGATAGTTACCGGATAAGGCGCAGCGGTCGG
GCTGAACGGGGGGTTCGTGCACACAGCCCAGCTTGGAGCGAACGACCTACACCGAACTGAGATACCTACA
GCGTGAGCTATGAGAAAGCGCCACGCTTCCCGAAGGGAGAAAGGCGGACAGGTATCCGGTAAGCGGCAGG
GTCGGAACAGGAGAGCGCACGAGGGAGCTTCCAGGGGGAAACGCCTGGTATCTTTATAGTCCTGTCGGGT
TTCGCCACCTCTGACTTGAGCGTCGATTTTTGTGATGCTCGTCAGGGGGGCGGAGCCTATGGAAAAACGC
CAGCAACGCGGCCTTTTTACGGTTCCTGGCCTTTTGCTGGCCTTTTGCTCACATGTTCTTTCCTGCGTTA
TCCCCTGATTCTGTGGATAACCGTATTACCGCCATGCATTAGTTATTAATAGTAATCAATTACGGGGTCA
TTAGTTCATAGCCCATATATGGAG
Features (pLannotate 1.2.2; 15 found; start..end, strand, type, name):
      6..309     +  enhancer       CMV enhancer: human cytomegalovirus immediate early enhancer
    310..513     +  promoter       CMV promoter: human cytomegalovirus (CMV) immediate early promoter
    558..1274    +  CDS            EBFP: EBFP is a basic (constitutively fluorescent) blue fluorescent protein published in 1998, derived from Aequorea victoria.
   1275..1340    +  misc_feature   MCS: multiple cloning site
   1357..1441    +  CDS            large T antigen (fragment): large T antigen from SV40 (simian virus 40)
   1464..1585    +  polyA_signal   SV40 poly(A) signal: SV40 polyadenylation signal
   1619..2047    -  rep_origin     f1 ori (sequence partly withheld): f1 bacteriophage origin of replication; arrow indicates direction of (+) strand synthesis
   2074..2178    +  promoter       AmpR promoter: bla
   2180..2537    +  promoter       SV40 promoter: SV40 enhancer and early promoter
   2572..3366    +  CDS            NeoR/KanR: aminoglycoside phosphotransferase from Tn5; aph(3')-II (or nptII); confers resistance to neomycin, kanamycin, and G418 (Geneticin®)
   3387..3539    +  CDS            ble (fragment): BLE_KLEPN - Experimental evidence at protein level: Swiss-Prot protein existence level 1. Binding protein with a strong affinity to the bleomycin family of antibiotics. Binds to CL990; an antimitotic-antibiotic compound. From Klebsiella pneumoniae.
   3598..3645    +  polyA_signal   HSV TK poly(A) signal: herpes simplex virus thymidine kinase polyadenylation signal (Cole and Stacy, 1985)
   3736..3752    -  polyA_signal   bGH poly(A) signal (fragment): bovine growth hormone polyadenylation signal
   3974..4562    +  rep_origin     ori: high-copy-number ColE1/pMB1/pBR322/pUC origin of replication
   4677..4731    +  enhancer       CMV enhancer (fragment): human cytomegalovirus immediate early enhancer
