[The description below was written by a language model from this plasmid's Addgene catalogue record and pLannotate feature annotations shown in this document.]
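Description:
EBFP-C1 is an empty mammalian expression backbone of the "C1" cloning-vector layout, designed for building fusions in which enhanced blue fluorescent protein sits at the N-terminus of a protein of interest. The record lists no insert. The catalogue gives a backbone size of about 4.75 kb, and the sequenced record is 4,731 nt. In bacteria the plasmid replicates from a high-copy ColE1/pUC-type origin and is selected with kanamycin. An f1 phage origin is also present, which can support single-stranded DNA production.

The expression cassette consists of the human cytomegalovirus immediate early enhancer and promoter driving the EBFP coding sequence, a constitutively fluorescent blue protein derived from Aequorea victoria. This is followed directly by a multiple cloning site and then an SV40 polyadenylation signal. A gene cloned in frame into the multiple cloning site is therefore expressed as an EBFP-tagged fusion, while the unmodified vector should express EBFP alone. A single NeoR/KanR gene (the Tn5 aminoglycoside phosphotransferase) serves both hosts. A bacterial bla-type promoter drives it for kanamycin resistance in E. coli, and the adjacent SV40 enhancer/early promoter drives it in mammalian cells for G418 selection of stable transfectants, with an HSV TK polyadenylation signal terminating the transcript. The short large T antigen, ble and bGH poly(A) fragments in the annotation appear to be partial matches to backbone sequence rather than functional elements.

The vector is typically used for live-cell localization studies and as a blue-channel marker, with recorded excitation and emission at 387 and 450 nm. The depositor notes that EBFP has poor photostability, which limits its usefulness for prolonged imaging.
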