Addgene plasmid #54738: EBFP-C1
Purpose: (Empty Backbone) Localization: C1 Cloning Vector, Excitation: 387, Emission: 450
Depositing lab: Michael Davidson. Depositing organization: Florida State University, Tallahassee.
Backbone
  Vector backbone: EBFP-C1
  Backbone size (bp): 4750
  Vector type: Mammalian Expression
  Selectable markers: Neomycin (select with G418)
  Tag / fusion protein: EBFP (N terminal on backbone)
Growth in bacteria
  Bacterial resistance: Kanamycin, 50 μg/mL
  Growth temperature: 37°C
  Growth strain: DH5alpha
  Copy number: High Copy
Gene/Insert
  Gene/Insert name: None
  Tag / fusion protein: EBFP (N terminal on backbone)
Terms and licenses: Academic/Nonprofit Terms; Industry Terms
Depositor comments: Poor Photostability. Excitation = 387; Emission = 450
How to cite: EBFP-C1 was a gift from Michael Davidson (Addgene plasmid # 54738 ; http://n2t.net/addgene:54738 ; RRID:Addgene_54738)
