>Addgene plasmid #54738 | EBFP-C1 | addgene partial sequence | sequence record 94350 | CMV-F 5'-CGCAAATGGGCGGTAGGCGTG-3'
GTGAACCGTCAGATCCGCTAGCGCTACCGGTCGCCACCATGGTGAGCAAGGGCGAGGAGCTGTTCACCGG
GGTGGTGCCCATCCTGGTCGAGCTGGACGGCGACGTAAACGGCCACAAGTTCAGCGTGTCCGGCGAGGGC
GAGGGCGATGCCACCTACGGCAAGCTGACCCTGAAGTTCATCTGCACCACCGGCAAGCTGCCCGTGCCCT
GGCCCACCCTCGTGACCACCCTGACCCACGGCGTGCAGTGCTTCAGCCGCTACCCCGACCACATGAAGCA
GCACGACTTCTTCAAGTCCGCCATGCCCGAAGGCTACGTCCAGGAGCGCACCATCTTCTTCAAGGACGAC
GGCAACTACAAGACCCGCGCCGAGGTGAAGTTCGAGGGCGACACCCTGGTGAACCGCATCGAGCTGAAGG
GCATCGACTTCAAGGAGGACGGCAACATCCTGGGGCACAAGCTGGAGTACAACTTCAACAGCCACAACGT
CTATATCATGGCCGACAAGCAGAAGAACGGCATCAAGGTGAACTTCAAGATCCGCCACAACATCGAGGAC
GGCAGCGTGCAGCTCGCCGACCACTACCAGCAGAACACCCCCATCGGCGACGGCCCCGTGCTGCTGCCCG
ACAACCACTACCTGAGCACCCAGTCCGCCCTGAGCAAAGACCCCAACGAGAAGCGCGATCACATGGTCCT
GCTGGAGTTCGTGACCGCCGCCGGGATCACTCTCGGCATGGACGAGCTGTACAAGTCCGGACTCAGATCT
CGAGCTCAAGCTTCGAATTCTGCAGTCGA
